>Addgene plasmid #37724 | pUASP YFP Rab21 DN | addgene partial sequence | sequence record 59078 | EGFP-C 5'-CATGGTCCTGCTGGAGTTCGTG-3'
CAGTCCGGACTCAGATCTCGAGCTCAAGCTTCGAATTCTGCAGTCGACGGTACCGCGGGCCCGGGATCAT
CAACAAGTTTGTACAAAAAAGCAGGCTTAATGAGCTCGAGCAGAACGAGGAACGGCCCCACGCTTAATTT
CAAGGCGGTGCTGCTGGGCGAAGGTTGTGTGGGCAAGAATTCGCTGGTGCTGCGCTACATGGAAGACCGG
TTCAATGCCCAGCACCTAAGCACCCTGCAGGCTTCCTTTGTCAGCCGCAAGATGTCCCTGGAGGATGGGA
GAAGGGCGCAGTTGAATATTTGGGACACGGCTGGTCAGGAGCGGTTCCACGCCCTGGGACCCATCTACTA
TCGCGGCTCCGATGGCGCCCTGCTCGTCTATGACATAACGGACCGAGACTCGTTCCAGAAGGTCAAATCC
TGGGTGCGGGAGCTCCGGCAAATGCGCGGCACGGAGATTGCCTTAATAATCGTCGGCAACAAGACTGATT
TGGAGGAACAGCGAGCAGTAACGCACGATGAGGCCCTTCAATATGCGCGCACGGTTGGCGCTCAATATGT
AGAAACTTCGGCCAAGGAGAACGAGGGGGTGGCTGAGCTCTTCGAGCTCCTGACCCAGCTGATGCTGGAG
CAGTTGAGCCAACGGCAACCGGATGCGAGTCCACTTCGCCTCCAGAATCCGGATACGGATAACCTTAACA
ACTCCGATGACTCGGAGGCCCCGGATCCCGGAGATCCTGCGGGCCAGCGGTCCTGTTGCGGCATTTAGAA
CCCAGCTTTCTTGTACAAAGTGGTTGATGATCCTCTAGAGTCGACCTCGAACGTTAACGTTAACGTAACG
TTAACTCGAGGAGCTTGATAACATTATACCTAAACCCATG
