[The description below was written by a language model from this plasmid's Addgene catalogue record.]
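Description:
pUASP YFP Rab21 DN is a Drosophila expression plasmid built on the pUASP backbone (about 9.9 kb without insert), a vector used for GAL4-responsive transgene expression in flies. It is propagated in E. coli under ampicillin selection; the copy number is recorded as unknown. No feature table accompanies the record, so the bacterial origin and any fly transformation marker or transposon ends carried by the backbone are not stated here.

The payload is the Drosophila melanogaster Rab21 coding sequence (CG17515), introduced by Gateway recombination so that it is fused in frame behind a YFP tag supplied by the backbone, giving an N-terminally YFP-tagged Rab21. The insert carries a T27N substitution, annotated as dominant negative. Mutations of this type in small Rab GTPases generally favour the inactive, GDP-bound state and interfere with the function of the endogenous protein. The promoter field is listed as GAL4, meaning that expression depends on upstream activating sequences bound by the yeast GAL4 transcription factor. The transgene therefore stays silent until it is combined with a GAL4 driver line, which sets the tissue and timing of expression.

The construct belongs to a systematic collection of tagged Drosophila Rab proteins. Its expected use is to generate transgenic flies in which Rab21-dependent membrane trafficking can be perturbed in chosen cells, while the YFP fusion allows the localisation of the mutant protein to be followed by fluorescence.
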