Addgene plasmid #37724: pUASP YFP Rab21 DN
Depositing lab: Matthew Scott. Depositing organization: Stanford University. Publication: Thirty-one flavors of Drosophila rab proteins. Zhang J, Schulze KL, Hiesinger PR, Suyama K, Wang S, Fish M, Acar M, Hoskins RA, Bellen HJ, Scott MP. Genetics. 2007 Jun;176(2):1307-22. Epub 2007 Apr 3. 10.1534/genetics.106.066761 PubMed 17409086.
Backbone
  Vector backbone: pUASP
  Backbone size w/o insert (bp): 9939
  Vector type: Insect Expression ; Drosophila
Growth in bacteria
  Bacterial resistance: Ampicillin, 100 μg/mL
  Growth temperature: 37°C
  Growth strain: Top10
  Copy number: Unknown
Gene/Insert
  Gene/Insert name: Rab21
  Species: D. melanogaster (fly)
  Mutation: T27N (dominant negative)
  Entrez Gene: Rab21 (a.k.a. Dmel_CG17515, AAF45341, CG17515, CG40304, DmRab21, Dmel\CG17515, anon-EST:Posey237, rab21)
  Promoter: GAL4
  Tag / fusion protein: YFP (N terminal on backbone)
  Cloning method: Gateway Cloning
  Sequencing primers: 5′ EGFP-C; 3′ pUASp-3 5'-AGGTTTAACCAGGGGATGCT
Terms and licenses: Academic/Nonprofit Terms; Industry Terms: Not Available to Industry
How to cite: pUASP YFP Rab21 DN was a gift from Matthew Scott (Addgene plasmid # 37724 ; http://n2t.net/addgene:37724 ; RRID:Addgene_37724)
